>Addgene plasmid #17744 | pFastBac1 PIK3R1-Ni | addgene full sequence | sequence record 275729 | Addgene NGS Result
G
[124 nt withheld, positions 2-125]
C
[91 nt withheld, positions 127-217]
A
[49 nt withheld, positions 219-267]
CCTTTGACGTTGGAGTCCACGTTCTT
[37 nt withheld, positions 294-330]
ACCCTATCTCGGTCTATTCTTTTGATTTATAAGGGATTTTGCCGATTTCGGCCTATTGGTTAAAAAATGA
GCTGATTTAACAAAAATTTAACGCGAATTTTAACAAAATATTAACGCTTACAATTTAGGTGGCACTTTTC
GGGGAAATGTGCGCGGAACCCCTATTTGTTTATTTTTCTAAATACATTCAAATATGTATCCGCTCATGAG
ACAATAACCCTGATAAATGCTTCAATAATATTGAAAAAGGAAGAGTATGAGTATTCAACATTTCCGTGTC
GCCCTTATTCCCTTTTTTGCGGCATTTTGCCTTCCTGTTTTTGCTCACCCAGAAACGCTGGTGAAAGTAA
AAGATGCTGAAGATCAGTTGGGTGCACGAGTGGGTTACATCGAACTGGATCTCAACAGCGGTAAGATCCT
TGAGAGTTTTCGCCCCGAAGAACGTTTTCCAATGATGAGCACTTTTAAAGTTCTGCTATGTGGCGCGGTA
TTATCCCGTATTGACGCCGGGCAAGAGCAACTCGGTCGCCGCATACACTATTCTCAGAATGACTTGGTTG
AGTACTCACCAGTCACAGAAAAGCATCTTACGGATGGCATGACAGTAAGAGAATTATGCAGTGCTGCCAT
AACCATGAGTGATAACACTGCGGCCAACTTACTTCTGACAACGATCGGAGGACCGAAGGAGCTAACCGCT
TTTTTGCACAACATGGGGGATCATGTAACTCGCCTTGATCGTTGGGAACCGGAGCTGAATGAAGCCATAC
CAAACGACGAGCGTGACACCACGATGCCTGTAGCAATGGCAACAACGTTGCGCAAACTATTAACTGGCGA
ACTACTTACTCTAGCTTCCCGGCAACAATTAATAGACTGGATGGAGGCGGATAAAGTTGCAGGACCACTT
CTGCGCTCGGCCCTTCCGGCTGGCTGGTTTATTGCTGATAAATCTGGAGCCGGTGAGCGTGGGTCTCGCG
GTATCATTGCAGCACTGGGGCCAGATGGTAAGCCCTCCCGTATCGTAGTTATCTACACGACGGGGAGTCA
GGCAACTATGGATGAACGAAATAGACAGATCGCTGAGATAGGTGCCTCACTGATTAAGCATTGGTAACTG
TCAGACCAAGTTTACTCATATATACTTTAGATTGATTTAAAACTTCATTTTTAATTTAAAAGGATCTAGG
TGAAGATCCTTTTTGATAATCTCATGACCAAAATCCCTTAACGTGAGTTTTCGTTCCACTGAGCGTCAGA
CCCCGTAGAAAAGATCAAAGGATCTTCTTGAGATCCTTTTTTTCTGCGCGTAATCTGCTGCTTGCAAACA
AAAAAACCACCGCTACCAGCGGTGGTTTGTTTGCCGGATCAAGAGCTACCAACTCTTTTTCCGAAGGTAA
CTGGCTTCAGCAGAGCGCAGATACCAAATACTGTTCTTCTAGTGTAGCCGTAGTTAGGCCACCACTTCAA
GAACTCTGTAGCACCGCCTACATACCTCGCTCTGCTAATCCTGTTACCAGTGGCTGCTGCCAGTGGCGAT
AAGTCGTGTCTTACCGGGTTGGACTCAAGACGATAGTTACCGGATAAGGCGCAGCGGTCGGGCTGAACGG
GGGGTTCGTGCACACAGCCCAGCTTGGAGCGAACGACCTACACCGAACTGAGATACCTACAGCGTGAGCT
ATGAGAAAGCGCCACGCTTCCCGAAGGGAGAAAGGCGGACAGGTATCCGGTAAGCGGCAGGGTCGGAACA
GGAGAGCGCACGAGGGAGCTTCCAGGGGGAAACGCCTGGTATCTTTATAGTCCTGTCGGGTTTCGCCACC
TCTGACTTGAGCGTCGATTTTTGTGATGCTCGTCAGGGGGGCGGAGCCTATGGAAAAACGCCAGCAACGC
GGCCTTTTTACGGTTCCTGGCCTTTTGCTGGCCTTTTGCTCACATGTTCTTTCCTGCGTTATCCCCTGAT
TCTGTGGATAACCGTATTACCGCCTTTGAGTGAGCTGATACCGCTCGCCGCAGCCGAACGACCGAGCGCA
GCGAGTCAGTGAGCGAGGAAGCGGAAGAGCGCCTGATGCGGTATTTTCTCCTTACGCATCTGTGCGGTAT
TTCACACCGCATAGACCAGCCGCGTAACCTGGCAAAATCGGTTACGGTTGAGTAATAAATGGATGCCCTG
CGTAAGCGGGTGTGGGCGGACAATAAAGTCTTAAACTGAACAAAATAGATCTAAACTATGACAATAAAGT
CTTAAACTAGACAGAATAGTTGTAAACTGAAATCAGTCCAGTTATGCTGTGAAAAAGCATACTGGACTTT
TGTTATGGCTAAAGCAAACTCTTCATTTTCTGAAGTGCAAATTGCCCGTCGTATTAAAGAGGGGCGTGGC
CAAGGGCATGGTAAAGACTATATTCGCGGCGTTGTGACAATTTACCGAACAACTCCGCGGCCGGGAAGCC
GATCTCGGCTTGAACGAATTGTTAGGTGGCGGTACTTGGGTCGATATCAAAGTGCATCACTTCTTCCCGT
ATGCCCAACTTTGTATAGAGAGCCACTGCGGGATCGTCACCGTAATCTGCTTGCACGTAGATCACATAAG
CACCAAGCGCGTTGGCCTCATGCTTGAGGAGATTGATGAGCGCGGTGGCAATGCCCTGCCTCCGGTGCTC
GCCGGAGACTGCGAGATCATAGATATAGATCTCACTACGCGGCTGCTCAAACTTGGGCAGAACGTAAGCC
GCGAGAGCGCCAACAACCGCTTCTTGGTCGAAGGCAGCAAGCGCGATGAATGTCTTACTACGGAGCAAGT
TCCCGAGGTAATCGGAGTCCGGCTGATGTTGGGAGTAGGTGGCTACGTCTCCGAACTCACGACCGAAAAG
ATCAAGAGCAGCCCGCATGGATTTGACTTGGTCAGGGCCGAGCCTACATGTGCGAATGATGCCCATACTT
GAGCCACCTAACTTTGTTTTAGGGCGACTGCCCTGCTGCGTAACATCGTTGCTGCTGCGTAACATCGTTG
CTGCTCCATAACATCAAACATCGACCCACGGCGTAACGCGCTTGCTGCTTGGATGCCCGAGGCATAGACT
GTACAAAAAAACAGTCATAACAAGCCATGAAAACCGCCACTGCGCCGTTACCACCGCTGCGTTCGGTCAA
GGTTCTGGACCAGTTGCGTGAGCGCATACGCTACTTGCATTACAGTTTACGAACCGAACAGGCTTATGTC
AACTGGGTTCGTGCCTTCATCCGTTTCCACGGTGTGCGTCACCCGGCAACCTTGGGCAGCAGCGAAGTCG
AGGCATTTCTGTCCTGGCTGGCGAACGAGCGCAAGGTTTCGGTCTCCACGCATCGTCAGGCATTGGCGGC
CTTGCTGTTCTTCTACGGCAAGGTGCTGTGCACGGATCTGCCCTGGCTTCAGGAGATCGGAAGACCTCGG
CCGTCGCGGCGCTTGCCGGTGGTGCTGACCCCGGATGAAGTGGTTCGCATCCTCGGTTTTCTGGAAGGCG
AGCATCGTTTGTTCGCCCAGGACTCTAGCTATAGTTCTAGTGGTTGGCTACGTATACTCCGGAATATTAA
TAGATCATGGAGATAATTAAAATGATAACCATCTCGCAAATAAATAAGTATTTTACTGTTTTCGTAACAG
TTTTGTAATAAAAAAACCTATAAATATTCCGGATTATTCATACCGTCCCACCATCGGGCGCGGATCCCGG
TCCGAAGCGCGCGGAATTCATGAATAACAATATGTCCTTACAAGATGCTGAATGGTACTGGGGAGATATC
TCGAGGGAAGAAGTGAATGAAAAACTTCGAGATACAGCAGACGGGACCTTTTTGGTACGAGATGCGTCTA
CTAAAATGCATGGTGATTATACTCTTACACTAAGGAAAGGGGGAAATAACAAATTAATCAAAATATTTCA
TCGAGATGGGAAATATGGCTTCTCTGACCCATTAACCTTCAGTTCTGTGGTTGAATTAATAAACCACTAC
CGGAATGAATCTCTAGCTCAGTATAATCCCAAATTGGATGTGAAATTACTTTATCCAGTATCCAAATACC
AACAGGATCAAGTTGTCAAAGAAGATAATATTGAAGCTGTAGGGAAAAAATTACATGAATATAACACTCA
GTTTCAAGAAAAAAGTCGAGAATATGATAGATTATATGAAGAATATACCCGCACATCCCAGGAAATCCAA
ATGAAAAGGACAGCTATTGAAGCATTTAATGAAACCATAAAAATATTTGAAGAACAGTGCCAGACCCAAG
AGCGGTACAGCAAAGAATACATAGAAAAGTTTAAACGTGAAGGCAATGAGAAAGAAATACAAAGGATTAT
GCATAATTATGATAAGTTGAAGTCTCGAATCAGTGAAATTATTGACAGTAGAAGAAGATTGGAAGAAGAC
TTGAAGAAGCAGGCAGCTGAGTATCGAGAAATTGACAAACGTATGAACAGCATTAAACCAGACCTTATCC
AGCTGAGAAAGACGAGAGACCAATACTTGATGTGGTTGACTCAAAAAGGTGTTCGGCAAAAGAAGTTGAA
CGAGTGGTTGGGCAATTGATCTAGAGCCTGCAGTCTCGAGGCATGCGGTACCAAGCTTGTCGAGAAGTAC
TAGAGGATCATAATCAGCCATACCACATTTGTAGAGGTTTTACTTGCTTTAAAAAACCTCCCACACCTCC
CCCTGAACCTGAAACATAAAATGAATGCAATTGTTGTTGTTAACTTGTTTATTGCAGCTTATAATGGTTA
CAAATAAAGCAATAGCATCACAAATTTCACAAATAAAGCATTTTTTTCACTGCATTCTAGTTGTGGTTTG
TCCAAACTCATCAATGTATCTTATCATGTCTGGATCTGATCACTGCTTGAGCCTAGGAGATCCGAACCAG
ATAAGTGAAATCTAGTTCCAAACTATTTTGTCATTTTTAATTTTCGTATTAGCTTACGACGCTACACCCA
GTTCCCATCTATTTTGTCACTCTTCCCTAAATAATCCTTAAAAACTCCATTTCCACCCCTCCCAGTTCCC
AACTATTTTGTCCGCCCACAGCGGGGCATTTTTCTTCCTGTTATGTTTTTAATCAAACATCCTGCCAACT
CCATGTGACAAACCGTCATCTTCGGCTACTTTTTCTCTGTCACAGAATGAAAATTTTTCTGTCATCTCTT
CGTTATTAATGTTTGTAATTGACTGAATATCAACGCTTATTTGCAGCCTGAATGGCGAATGG
Features (pLannotate 1.2.2; 15 found; start..end, strand, type, name):
      2..456     +  rep_origin     f1 ori (sequence partly withheld): f1 bacteriophage origin of replication; arrow indicates direction of (+) strand synthesis
    482..586     +  promoter       AmpR promoter: bla
    587..1447    +  CDS            AmpR: β-lactamase; bla; confers resistance to ampicillin, carbenicillin, and related antibiotics
   1618..2206    +  rep_origin     ori: high-copy-number ColE1/pMB1/pBR322/pUC origin of replication
   2392..2443    -  misc_feature   bom (fragment): basis of mobility region from pBR322
   2511..2735    -  mobile_element Tn7R: mini-Tn7 element (right end of the Tn7 transposon) Tn7
   2802..3335    -  CDS            GmR: gentamycin acetyltransferase; aacC1; confers resistance to gentamycin
   3524..3552    -  promoter       Pc promoter: intI1 (promoter lies within the coding sequence); class 1 integron promoter
   3530..3877    -  CDS            YPR2_ECOLX (fragment): Protein predicted: Swiss-Prot protein existence level 4. From Escherichia coli.
   3904..3995    +  promoter       polyhedrin promoter: polh from Autographa californica; promoter for the baculovirus polyhedrin gene
   4018..4893    +  CDS            Pik3r3 (fragment): P55G_MOUSE - Experimental evidence at protein level: Swiss-Prot protein existence level 1. Binds to activated (phosphorylated) protein-tyrosine kinases through its SH2 domain and regulates their kinase activity. During insulin stimulation, it also binds to IRS-1. From Mus musculus (Mouse).
   4956..5039    +  CDS            large T antigen (fragment): large T antigen from SV40 (simian virus 40)
   5062..5196    +  polyA_signal   SV40 poly(A) signal: SV40 polyadenylation signal
   5225..5390    -  mobile_element Tn7L: mini-Tn7 element (left end of the Tn7 transposon) Tn7
   5553..5569    +  CDS            lacZα (fragment): LacZα fragment of β-galactosidase; lacZ fragment
