[The description below was written by a language model from this plasmid's Addgene catalogue record and pLannotate feature annotations shown in this document.]
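Description:
pFastBac1 PIK3R1-Ni is a baculovirus donor plasmid built on the Invitrogen pFastBac1 backbone for expressing a fragment of the human PI3-kinase regulatory subunit p85 alpha (PIK3R1) in insect cells. In E. coli it replicates from a high-copy ColE1/pUC-type origin and is selected with ampicillin through the bla gene. An f1 origin is also present.

The expression cassette sits between the left and right ends of a mini-Tn7 element. Within these arms are a gentamicin acetyltransferase gene driven by the Pc integron promoter, the Autographa californica polyhedrin promoter, the insert cloned between retained EcoRI and XbaI sites, and an SV40 polyadenylation signal. This arrangement is what allows Tn7 transposition of the whole cassette into a bacmid in a suitable E. coli host, with gentamicin marking the transposed segment. The resulting recombinant bacmid is used to generate baculovirus, in which the very late polyhedrin promoter drives strong expression in infected insect cells.

The insert is recorded as a partial human PIK3R1 cDNA of about 800 bp. The record does not define which part of the protein the "Ni" designation covers, and no epitope or purification tag is listed. The automated annotation labels the roughly 875 bp coding region as a fragment of mouse Pik3r3 (p55 gamma). This most likely reflects a best database match to a related regulatory subunit family member rather than a different insert, but the table alone cannot confirm that. The associated publication concerns mutant PIK3CA in human cancer cells, so a plausible use is producing recombinant p85 fragment alongside the catalytic subunit, although the record does not state this purpose.
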