Addgene plasmid #17744: pFastBac1 PIK3R1-Ni
Depositing lab: Bert Vogelstein. Depositing organization: Johns Hopkins University and School of Medicine. Publication: Mutant PIK3CA promotes cell growth and invasion of human cancer cells. Samuels Y, Diaz LA, Schmidt-Kittler O, Cummins JM, Delong L, Cheong I, Rago C, Huso DL, Lengauer C, Kinzler KW, Vogelstein B, Velculescu VE. Cancer Cell. 2005 Jun . 7(6):561-73. 10.1016/j.ccr.2005.05.014 PubMed 15950905.
Backbone
  Vector backbone: pFastBac1
  Backbone manufacturer: Invitrogen
  Backbone size w/o insert (bp): 4775
  Vector type: Insect Expression
  Selectable markers: Gentamicin
Growth in bacteria
  Bacterial resistance: Ampicillin, 100 μg/mL
  Growth temperature: 37°C
  Growth strain: DH5alpha
  Copy number: High Copy
Gene/Insert
  Gene/Insert name: PIK3R1-Ni (alt name: p85 alpha)
  Species: H. sapiens (human)
  Insert size (bp): 800
  Mutation: Partial cDNA
  Entrez Gene: PIK3R1 (a.k.a. AGM7, GRB1, IMD36, p85, p85-ALPHA, p85alpha)
  Cloning method: Restriction Enzyme; 5′ cloning site EcoRI (not destroyed); 3′ cloning site XbaI (not destroyed)
  Sequencing primers: 5′ Polyhedrin forward
Terms and licenses: Academic/Nonprofit Terms; Industry Terms: Not Available to Industry
How to cite: pFastBac1 PIK3R1-Ni was a gift from Bert Vogelstein (Addgene plasmid # 17744 ; http://n2t.net/addgene:17744 ; RRID:Addgene_17744)
